>Addgene plasmid #162280 | pcDNA4TO-SCN8A-Variant-1-IRES-mScarlet | addgene full sequence | sequence record 334621 | Addgene NGS Result
GACATTGATTATTGACTAGTTATTAATAGTAATCAATTACGGGGTCATTAGTTCATAGCCCATATATGGA
GTTCCGCGTTACATAACTTACGGTAAATGGCCCGCCTGGCTGACCGCCCAACGACCCCCGCCCATTGACG
TCAATAATGACGTATGTTCCCATAGTAACGCCAATAGGGACTTTCCATTGACGTCAATGGGTGGAGTATT
TACGGTAAACTGCCCACTTGGCAGTACATCAAGTGTATCATATGCCAAGTACGCCCCCTATTGACGTCAA
TGACGGTAAATGGCCCGCCTGGCATTATGCCCAGTACATGACCTTATGGGACTTTCCTACTTGGCAGTAC
ATCTACGTATTAGTCATCGCTATTACCATGGTGATGCGGTTTTGGCAGTACATCAATGGGCGTGGATAGC
GGTTTGACTCACGGGGATTTCCAAGTCTCCACCCCATTGACGTCAATGGGAGTTTGTTTTGGCACCAAAA
TCAACGGGACTTTCCAAAATGTCGTAACAACTCCGCCCCATTGACGCAAATGGGCGGTAGGCGTGTACGG
TGGGAGGTCTATATAAGCAGAGCTCTCCCTATCAGTGATAGAGATCTCCCTATCAGTGATAGAGATCGTC
GACGAGCTCGTTTAGTGAACCGTCAGATCGCCTGGAGACGCCATCCACGCTGTTTTGACCTCCATAGAAG
ACACCGGGACCGATCCAGCCTCCGGACTCTAGCGTTTAAACTTAAGCTTGGTACCGAGCTCGGATCCACT
AGTCCAGTGTGGTGGAATTCGCCATGGCAGCGCGGCTGCTTGCACCACCAGGCCCTGATAGTTTCAAGCC
TTTCACCCCTGAGTCACTGGCAAACATTGAGAGGCGCATTGCTGAGAGCAAGCTCAAGAAACCACCAAAG
GCCGATGGCAGTCATCGGGAGGACGATGAGGACAGCAAGCCCAAGCCAAACAGCGACCTGGAAGCAGGGA
AGAGTTTGCCTTTCATCTACGGGGACATCCCCCAAGGCCTGGTTGCAGTTCCCCTGGAGGACTTTGACCC
ATACTATTTGACGCAGAAAACCTTTGTAGTATTAAACAGAGGGAAAACTCTCTTCAGATTTAGTGCCACG
CCTGCCTTGTACATTTTAAGTCCTTTTAACCTGATAAGAAGAATAGCTATTAAAATTTTGATACATTCAG
TATTTAGCATGATCATTATGTGCACTATTTTGACCAACTGTGTATTCATGACTTTTAGTAACCCTCCTGA
CTGGTCGAAGAATGTGGAGTACACGTTCACAGGGATTTATACATTTGAATCACTAGTGAAAATCATTGCA
AGAGGTTTCTGCATAGATGGCTTTACCTTTTTACGGGACCCATGGAACTGGTTAGATTTCAGTGTCATCA
TGATGGCGTATATAACAGAGTTTGTAAACCTAGGCAATGTTTCAGCTCTACGCACTTTCAGGGTACTGAG
GGCTTTGAAAACTATTTCGGTAATCCCAGGCCTGAAGACAATTGTGGGTGCCCTGATTCAGTCTGTGAAG
AAACTGTCAGATGTGATGATCCTGACAGTGTTCTGCCTGAGTGTTTTTGCCTTGATCGGACTGCAGCTGT
TCATGGGGAACCTTCGAAACAAGTGTGTTGTGTGGCCCATAAACTTCAACGAGAGCTATCTTGAAAATGG
CACCAAAGGCTTTGATTGGGAAGAGTATATCAACAATAAAACAAATTTCTACACAGTTCCTGGCATGCTG
GAACCTTTACTCTGTGGGAACAGTTCTGATGCTGGGCAATGCCCAGAGGGATACCAGTGTATGAAAGCAG
GAAGGAACCCCAACTATGGTTACACAAGTTTTGACACTTTTAGCTGGGCCTTCTTGGCATTATTTCGCCT
TATGACCCAGGACTATTGGGAAAACTTGTATCAATTGACTTTACGAGCAGCCGGGAAAACATACATGATC
TTCTTCGTCTTGGTCATCTTTGTGGGTTCTTTCTATCTGGTGAACTTGATCTTGGCTGTGGTGGCCATGG
CTTATGAAGAACAGAATCAGGCAACACTGGAGGAGGCAGAACAAAAAGAGGCTGAATTTAAAGCAATGTT
GGAGCAACTTAAGAAGCAACAGGAAGAGGCACAGGCTGCTGCGATGGCCACTTCAGCAGGAACTGTCTCA
GAAGATGCCATAGAGGAAGAAGGTGAAGAAGGAGGGGGCTCCCCTCGGAGCTCTTCTGAAATCTCTAAAC
TCAGCTCAAAGAGTGCAAAGGAAAGACGTAACAGGAGAAAGAAGAGGAAGCAAAAGGAACTCTCTGAAGG
AGAGGAGAAAGGGGATCCCGAGAAGGTGTTTAAGTCAGAGTCAGAAGATGGCATGAGAAGGAAGGCCTTT
CGGCTGCCAGACAACAGAATAGGGAGGAAATTTTCCATCATGAATCAGTCACTGCTCAGCATCCCAGGCT
CGCCCTTCCTCTCCCGCCACAACAGCAAGAGCAGCATCTTCAGTTTCAGGGGACCTGGGCGGTTCCGAGA
CCCGGGCTCCGAGAATGAGTTCGCGGATGACGAGCACAGCACGGTGGAGGAGAGCGAGGGCCGCCGGGAC
TCCCTCTTCATCCCCATCCGGGCCCGCGAGCGCCGGAGCAGCTACAGCGGCTACAGCGGCTACAGCCAGG
GCAGCCGCTCCTCGCGCATCTTCCCCAGCCTGCGGCGCAGCGTGAAGCGCAACAGCACGGTGGACTGCAA
CGGCGTGGTGTCCCTCATCGGCGGCCCCGGCTCCCACATCGGCGGGCGTCTCCTGCCAGAGGCTACAACT
GAGGTGGAAATTAAGAAGAAAGGCCCTGGATCTCTTTTAGTTTCCATGGACCAATTAGCCTCCTACGGGC
GGAAGGACAGAATCAACAGTATAATGAGTGTTGTTACAAATACACTAGTAGAAGAACTGGAAGAGTCTCA
GAGAAAGTGCCCGCCATGCTGGTATAAATTTGCCAACACTTTCCTCATCTGGGAGTGCCACCCCTACTGG
ATAAAACTGAAAGAGATTGTGAACTTGATAGTTATGGACCCTTTTGTGGATTTAGCCATCACCATCTGCA
TCGTCCTGAATACACTGTTTATGGCAATGGAGCACCATCCTATGACACCACAATTTGAACATGTCTTGGC
TGTAGGAAATCTGGTAAGTATGAAATTCAGGGATACGGCATATTTGCCAAATAGTGGAAATGTGAAGTAC
TGACAAAACTTTTCCCTTTTTCCCTCTCATAGGTTTTCACTGGAATTTTCACAGCGGAAATGTTCCTGAA
GCTCATAGCCATGGATCCCTACTATTATTTCCAAGAAGGTTGGAACATTTTTGACGGATTTATTGTCTCC
CTCAGTTTAATGGAACTGAGTCTAGCAGACGTGGAGGGGCTTTCAGTGCTGCGATCTTTCCGATTGCTCC
GAGTCTTCAAATTGGCCAAATCCTGGCCCACCCTGAACATGCTAATCAAGATTATTGGAAATTCAGTGGG
TGCCCTGGGCAACCTGACACTGGTGCTGGCCATTATTGTCTTCATCTTTGCCGTGGTGGGGATGCAACTC
TTTGGAAAAAGCTACAAAGAGTGTGTCTGCAAGATCAACCAGGACTGTGAACTCCCTCGCTGGCATATGC
ATGACTTTTTCCATTCCTTCCTCATTGTCTTTCGAGTGTTGTGCGGGGAGTGGATTGAGACCATGTGGGA
CTGCATGGAAGTGGCAGGCCAGGCCATGTGCCTCATTGTCTTTATGATGGTCATGGTGATTGGCAACTTG
GTGGTGCTGAACCTGTTTCTGGCCTTGCTCCTGAGCTCCTTCAGTGCAGACAACCTGGCTGCCACAGATG
ACGATGGGGAAATGAACAACCTCCAGATCTCAGTGATCCGTATCAAGAAGGGTGTGGCCTGGACCAAACT
AAAGGTGCACGCCTTCATGCAGGCCCACTTTAAGCAGCGTGAGGCTGATGAGGTGAAGCCTCTGGATGAG
TTGTATGAAAAGAAGGCCAACTGTATCGCCAATCACACCGGTGCAGACATCCACCGGAATGGTGACTTCC
AGAAGAATGGCAATGGCACAACCAGCGGCATTGGCAGCAGCGTGGAGAAGTACATCATTGATGAGGACCA
CATGTCCTTCATCAACAACCCCAACTTGACTGTACGGGTACCCATTGCTGTGGGCGAGTCTGACTTTGAG
AACCTCAACACAGAGGATGTTAGCAGCGAGTCGGATCCTGAAGGCAGCAAAGATAAACTAGATGACACCA
GCTCCTCTGAAGGAAGCACCATTGATATCAAACCAGAAGTAGAAGAGGTCCCTGTGGAACAGCCTGAGGA
ATACTTGGATCCAGATGCCTGCTTCACAGAAGGTTGTGTCCAGCGGTTCAAGTGCTGCCAGGTCAACATC
GAGGAAGGGCTAGGCAAGTCTTGGTGGATCCTGCGGAAAACCTGCTTCCTCATCGTGGAGCACAACTGGT
TTGAGACCTTCATCATCTTCATGATTCTGCTGAGCAGTGGCGCCCTGGCCTTCGAGGACATCTACATTGA
GCAGAGAAAGACCATCCGCACCATCCTGGAATATGCTGACAAAGTCTTCACCTATATCTTCATCCTGGAG
ATGTTGCTCAAGTGGACAGCCTATGGCTTCGTCAAGTTCTTCACCAATGCCTGGTGTTGGCTGGACTTCC
TCATTGTGGCTGTCTCTTTAGTCAGCCTTATAGCTAATGCCCTGGGCTACTCGGAACTAGGTGCCATAAA
GTCCCTTAGGACCCTAAGAGCTTTGAGACCCTTAAGAGCCTTATCACGATTTGAAGGGATGAGGGTGGTG
GTGAATGCCTTGGTGGGCGCCATCCCCTCCATCATGAATGTGCTGCTGGTGTGTCTCATCTTCTGGCTGA
TTTTCAGCATCATGGGAGTTAACTTGTTTGCGGGAAAGTACCACTACTGCTTTAATGAGACTTCTGAAAT
CCGATTTGAAATTGAAGATGTCAACAATAAGACCGAATGTGAAAAGCTTATGGAGGGGAACAATACAGAG
ATCAGATGGAAGAACGTGAAGATCAACTTTGACAATGTTGGGGCAGGATACCTGGCCCTTCTTCAAGTAG
CAACCTTCAAAGGCTGGATGGACATCATGTATGCAGCTGTAGATTCCCGGAAGGTAAGTATCAAGGTTAC
AAGACAGGTTTAAGGAGACCAATAGAAACTGGGCTTGTCGAGACAGAGAAGACTCTTGCGTTTCTGATAG
GCACCTATTGGTCTTACTGACATCCACTTTGCCTTTCTCTCCACAGCCTGATGAGCAGCCTAAGTATGAG
GACAATATCTACATGTACATCTATTTTGTCATCTTCATCATCTTCGGCTCCTTCTTCACCCTGAACCTGT
TCATTGGTGTCATCATTGATAACTTCAATCAACAAAAGAAAAAGTTCGGAGGTCAGGACATCTTCATGAC
CGAAGAACAGAAGAAGTACTACAATGCCATGAAAAAGCTGGGCTCAAAGAAGCCACAGAAACCTATTCCC
CGCCCCTTGAACAAAATCCAAGGAATCGTCTTTGATTTTGTCACTCAGCAAGCCTTTGACATTGTTATCA
TGATGCTCATCTGCCTTAACATGGTGACAATGATGGTGGAGACAGACACTCAAAGCAAGCAGATGGAGAA
CATCCTCTACTGGATTAACCTGGTGTTTGTTATCTTCTTCACCTGTGAGTGTGTGCTCAAAATGTTTGCG
TTGAGGCACTACTACTTCACCATTGGCTGGAACATCTTCGACTTCGTGGTAGTCATCCTCTCCATTGTGG
GAATGTTCCTGGCAGATATAATTGAGAAATACTTTGTTTCCCCAACCCTATTCCGAGTCATCCGATTGGC
CCGTATTGGGCGCATCTTGCGTCTGATCAAAGGCGCCAAAGGGATTCGTACCCTGCTCTTTGCCTTAATG
ATGTCCTTGCCTGCCCTGTTCAACATCGGCCTTCTGCTCTTCCTGGTCATGTTCATCTTCTCCATTTTTG
GGATGTCCAATTTTGCATATGTGAAGCACGAGGCTGGTATCGATGACATGTTCAACTTTGAGACATTTGG
CAACAGCATGATCTGCCTGTTTCAAATCACAACCTCAGCTGGTTGGGATGGCCTGCTGCTGCCCATCCTA
AACCGCCCCCCTGACTGCAGCCTAGATAAGGAACACCCAGGGAGTGGCTTTAAGGGAGATTGTGGGAACC
CCTCAGTGGGCATCTTCTTCTTTGTAAGCTACATCATCATCTCTTTCCTAATTGTCGTGAACATGTACAT
TGCCATCATCCTGGAGAACTTCAGTGTAGCCACAGAGGAAAGTGCAGACCCTCTGAGTGAGGATGACTTT
GAGACCTTCTATGAGATCTGGGAGAAGTTCGACCCCGATGCCACCCAGTTCATTGAGTACTGTAAGCTGG
CAGACTTTGCAGATGCCTTGGAGCATCCTCTCCGAGTGCCCAAGCCCAATACCATTGAGCTCATCGCTAT
GGATCTGCCAATGGTGAGCGGGGATCGCATCCACTGCTTGGACATCCTTTTTGCCTTCACCAAGCGGGTC
CTGGGAGATAGCGGGGAGTTGGACATCCTGCGGCAGCAGATGGAAGAGCGGTTCGTGGCATCCAATCCTT
CCAAAGTGTCTTACGAGCCAATCACAACCACACTGCGTCGCAAGCAGGAGGAGGTATCTGCAGTGGTCCT
GCAGCGTGCCTACCGGGGACATTTGGCAAGGCGGGGCTTCATCTGCAAAAAGACAACTTCTAATAAGCTG
GAGAATGGAGGCACACACCGGGAGAAAAAAGAGAGCACCCCATCTACAGCCTCCCTCCCGTCCTATGACA
GTGTAACTAAACCTGAAAAGGAGAAACAGCAGCGGGCAGAGGAAGGAAGAAGGGAAAGAGCCAAAAGACA
AAAAGAGGTCAGAGAATCCAAGTGTTGACTCGAGCGATCGGCCCTTGGATCCGCCCCTCTCCCTCCCCCC
CCCTAACGTTACTGGCCGAAGCCGCTTGGAATAAGGCCGGTGTGCGTTTGTCTATATGTTATTTTCCACC
ATATTGCCGTCTTTTGGCAATGTGAGGGCCCGGAAACCTGGCCCTGTCTTCTTGACGAGCATTCCTAGGG
GTCTTTCCCCTCTCGCCAAAGGAATGCAAGGTCTGTTGAATGTCGTGAAGGAAGCAGTTCCTCTGGAAGC
TTCTTGAAGACAAACAACGTCTGTAGCGACCCTTTGCAGGCAGCGGAACCCCCCACCTGGCGACAGGTGC
CTCTGCGGCCAAAAGCCACGTGTATAAGATACACCTGCAAAGGCGGCACAACCCCAGTGCCACGTTGTGA
GTTGGATAGTTGTGGAAAGAGTCAAATGGCTCTCCTCAAGCGTATTCAACAAGGGGCTGAAGGATGCCCA
GAAGGTACCCCATTGTATGGGATCTGATCTGGGGCCTCGGTGCACATGCTTTACATGTGTTTAGTCGAGG
TTAAAAAACGTCTAGGCCCCCCGAACCACGGGGACGTGGTTTTCCTTTGAAAAACACGATGATAATATGG
CCACAACCATGGTGAGCAAGGGCGAGGCAGTGATCAAGGAGTTCATGCGGTTCAAGGTGCACATGGAGGG
CTCCATGAACGGCCACGAGTTCGAGATCGAGGGCGAGGGCGAGGGCCGCCCCTACGAGGGCACCCAGACC
GCCAAGCTGAAGGTGACCAAGGGTGGCCCCCTGCCCTTCTCCTGGGACATCCTGTCCCCTCAGTTCATGT
ACGGCTCCAGGGCCTTCACCAAGCACCCCGCCGACATCCCCGACTACTATAAGCAGTCCTTCCCCGAGGG
CTTCAAGTGGGAGCGCGTGATGAACTTCGAGGACGGCGGCGCCGTGACCGTGACCCAGGACACCTCCCTG
GAGGACGGCACCCTGATCTACAAGGTGAAGCTCCGCGGCACCAACTTCCCTCCTGACGGCCCCGTAATGC
AGAAGAAGACAATGGGCTGGGAAGCGTCCACCGAGCGGTTGTACCCCGAGGACGGCGTGCTGAAGGGCGA
CATTAAGATGGCCCTGCGCCTGAAGGACGGAGGCCGCTACCTGGCGGACTTCAAGACCACCTACAAGGCC
AAGAAGCCCGTGCAGATGCCCGGCGCCTACAACGTCGACCGCAAGTTGGACATCACCTCCCACAACGAGG
ACTACACCGTGGTGGAACAGTACGAACGCTCCGAGGGCCGCCACTCCACCGGCGGCATGGACGAGCTGTA
CAAGTAACCTGCAGGAATTCAAGGGCGAATTCGTTTGCTCTAGAGGGCCCGCGGTTCGAACAAAAACTCA
TCTCAGAAGAGGATCTGAATATGCATACCGGTCATCATCACCATCACCATTGAGTTTAAACCCGCTGATC
AGCCTCGACTGTGCCTTCTAGTTGCCAGCCATCTGTTGTTTGCCCCTCCCCCGTGCCTTCCTTGACCCTG
GAAGGTGCCACTCCCACTGTCCTTTCCTAATAAAATGAGGAAATTGCATCGCATTGTCTGAGTAGGTGTC
ATTCTATTCTGGGGGGTGGGGTGGGGCAGGACAGCAAGGGGGAGGATTGGGAAGACAATAGCAGGCATGC
TGGGGATGCGGTGGGCTCTATGGCTTCTGAGGCGGAAAGAACCAGCTGGGGCTCTAGGGGGTATCCCC
[124 nt withheld, positions 8679-8802]
C
[91 nt withheld, positions 8804-8894]
A
[49 nt withheld, positions 8896-8944]
CCTTTGACGTTGGAGTCCACGTTCTTT
[37 nt withheld, positions 8972-9008]
ACCCTATCTCGGTCTATTCTTTTGATTTATAAGGGATTTTGCCGATTTCGGCCTATTGGTTAAAAAATGA
GCTGATTTAACAAAAATTTAACGCGAATTAATTCTGTGGAATGTGTGTCAGTTAGGGTGTGGAAAGTCCC
CAGGCTCCCCAGCAGGCAGAAGTATGCAAAGCATGCATCTCAATTAGTCAGCAACCAGGTGTGGAAAGTC
CCCAGGCTCCCCAGCAGGCAGAAGTATGCAAAGCATGCATCTCAATTAGTCAGCAACCATAGTCCCGCCC
CTAACTCCGCCCATCCCGCCCCTAACTCCGCCCAGTTCCGCCCATTCTCCGCCCCATGGCTGACTAATTT
TTTTTATTTATGCAGAGGCCGAGGCCGCCTCTGCCTCTGAGCTATTCCAGAAGTAGTGAGGAGGCTTTTT
TGGAGGCCTAGGCTTTTGCAAAAAGCTCCCGGGAGCTTGTATATCCATTTTCGGATCTGATCAGCACGTG
TTGACAATTAATCATCGGCATAGTATATCGGCATAGTATAATACGACAAGGTGAGGAACTAAACCATGGC
CAAGTTGACCAGTGCCGTTCCGGTGCTCACCGCGCGCGACGTCGCCGGAGCGGTCGAGTTCTGGACCGAC
CGGCTCGGGTTCTCCCGGGACTTCGTGGAGGACGACTTCGCCGGTGTGGTCCGGGACGACGTGACCCTGT
TCATCAGCGCGGTCCAGGACCAGGTGGTGCCGGACAACACCCTGGCCTGGGTGTGGGTGCGCGGCCTGGA
CGAGCTGTACGCCGAGTGGTCGGAGGTCGTGTCCACGAACTTCCGGGACGCCTCCGGGCCGGCCATGACC
GAGATCGGCGAGCAGCCGTGGGGGCGGGAGTTCGCCCTGCGCGACCCGGCCGGCAACTGCGTGCACTTCG
TGGCCGAGGAGCAGGACTGACACGTGCTACGAGATTTCGATTCCACCGCCGCCTTCTATGAAAGGTTGGG
CTTCGGAATCGTTTTCCGGGACGCCGGCTGGATGATCCTCCAGCGCGGGGATCTCATGCTGGAGTTCTTC
GCCCACCCCAACTTGTTTATTGCAGCTTATAATGGTTACAAATAAAGCAATAGCATCACAAATTTCACAA
ATAAAGCATTTTTTTCACTGCATTCTAGTTGTGGTTTGTCCAAACTCATCAATGTATCTTATCATGTCTG
TATACCGTCGACCTCTAGCTAGAGCTTGGCGTAATCATGGTCATAGCTGTTTCCTGTGTGAAATTGTTAT
CCGCTCACAATTCCACACAACATACGAGCCGGAAGCATAAAGTGTAAAGCCTGGGGTGCCTAATGAGTGA
GCTAACTCACATTAATTGCGTTGCGCTCACTGCCCGCTTTCCAGTCGGGAAACCTGTCGTGCCAGCTGCA
TTAATGAATCGGCCAACGCGCGGGGAGAGGCGGTTTGCGTATTGGGCGCTCTTCCGCTTCCTCGCTCACT
GACTCGCTGCGCTCGGTCGTTCGGCTGCGGCGAGCGGTATCAGCTCACTCAAAGGCGGTAATACGGTTAT
CCACAGAATCAGGGGATAACGCAGGAAAGAACATGTGAGCAAAAGGCCAGCAAAAGGCCAGGAACCGTAA
AAAGGCCGCGTTGCTGGCGTTTTTCCATAGGCTCCGCCCCCCTGACGAGCATCACAAAAATCGACGCTCA
AGTCAGAGGTGGCGAAACCCGACAGGACTATAAAGATACCAGGCGTTTCCCCCTGGAAGCTCCCTCGTGC
GCTCTCCTGTTCCGACCCTGCCGCTTACCGGATACCTGTCCGCCTTTCTCCCTTCGGGAAGCGTGGCGCT
TTCTCATAGCTCACGCTGTAGGTATCTCAGTTCGGTGTAGGTCGTTCGCTCCAAGCTGGGCTGTGTGCAC
GAACCCCCCGTTCAGCCCGACCGCTGCGCCTTATCCGGTAACTATCGTCTTGAGTCCAACCCGGTAAGAC
ACGACTTATCGCCACTGGCAGCAGCCACTGGTAACAGGATTAGCAGAGCGAGGTATGTAGGCGGTGCTAC
AGAGTTCTTGAAGTGGTGGCCTAACTACGGCTACACTAGAAGAACAGTATTTGGTATCTGCGCTCTGCTG
AAGCCAGTTACCTTCGGAAAAAGAGTTGGTAGCTCTTGATCCGGCAAACAAACCACCGCTGGTAGCGGTG
GTTTTTTTGTTTGCAAGCAGCAGATTACGCGCAGAAAAAAAGGATCTCAAGAAGATCCTTTGATCTTTTC
TACGGGGTCTGACGCTCAGTGGAACGAAAACTCACGTTAAGGGATTTTGGTCATGAGATTATCAAAAAGG
ATCTTCACCTAGATCCTTTTAAATTAAAAATGAAGTTTTAAATCAATCTAAAGTATATATGAGTAAACTT
GGTCTGACAGTTACCAATGCTTAATCAGTGAGGCACCTATCTCAGCGATCTGTCTATTTCGTTCATCCAT
AGTTGCCTGACTCCCCGTCGTGTAGATAACTACGATACGGGAGGGCTTACCATCTGGCCCCAGTGCTGCA
ATGATACCGCGAGACCCACGCTCACCGGCTCCAGATTTATCAGCAATAAACCAGCCAGCCGGAAGGGCCG
AGCGCAGAAGTGGTCCTGCAACTTTATCCGCCTCCATCCAGTCTATTAATTGTTGCCGGGAAGCTAGAGT
AAGTAGTTCGCCAGTTAATAGTTTGCGCAACGTTGTTGCCATTGCTACAGGCATCGTGGTGTCACGCTCG
TCGTTTGGTATGGCTTCATTCAGCTCCGGTTCCCAACGATCAAGGCGAGTTACATGATCCCCCATGTTGT
GCAAAAAAGCGGTTAGCTCCTTCGGTCCTCCGATCGTTGTCAGAAGTAAGTTGGCCGCAGTGTTATCACT
CATGGTTATGGCAGCACTGCATAATTCTCTTACTGTCATGCCATCCGTAAGATGCTTTTCTGTGACTGGT
GAGTACTCAACCAAGTCATTCTGAGAATAGTGTATGCGGCGACCGAGTTGCTCTTGCCCGGCGTCAATAC
GGGATAATACCGCGCCACATAGCAGAACTTTAAAAGTGCTCATCATTGGAAAACGTTCTTCGGGGCGAAA
ACTCTCAAGGATCTTACCGCTGTTGAGATCCAGTTCGATGTAACCCACTCGTGCACCCAACTGATCTTCA
GCATCTTTTACTTTCACCAGCGTTTCTGGGTGAGCAAAAACAGGAAGGCAAAATGCCGCAAAAAAGGGAA
TAAGGGCGACACGGAAATGTTGAATACTCATACTCTTCCTTTTTCAATATTATTGAAGCATTTATCAGGG
TTATTGTCTCATGAGCGGATACATATTTGAATGTATTTAGAAAAATAAACAAATAGGGGTTCCGCGCACA
TTTCCCCGAAAAGTGCCACCTGACGTCGACGGATCGGGAGATCTCCCGATCCCCTATGGTGCACTCTCAG
TACAATCTGCTCTGATGCCGCATAGTTAAGCCAGTATCTGCTCCCTGCTTGTGTGTTGGAGGTCGCTGAG
TAGTGCGCGAGCAAAATTTAAGCTACAACAAGGCAAGGCTTGACCGACAATTGCATGAAGAATCTGCTTA
GGGTTAGGCGTTTTGCGCTGCTTCGCGATGTACGGGCCAGATATACGCGTT
Features (pLannotate 1.2.2; 24 found; start..end, strand, type, name):
      1..380     +  enhancer       CMV enhancer: human cytomegalovirus immediate early enhancer
    381..584     +  promoter       CMV promoter: human cytomegalovirus (CMV) immediate early promoter
    586..605     +  promoter       PLtetO-1 promoter (fragment): modified phage lambda PL promoter with tet operator sites (Lutz and Bujard, 1997)
    607..626     +  promoter       PLtetO-1 promoter (fragment): modified phage lambda PL promoter with tet operator sites (Lutz and Bujard, 1997)
    634..667     +  promoter       TRE3GV promoter (fragment): 3rd-generation Tet-responsive promoter that can be activated by binding of Tet-On® 3G, optimized for retroviral and lentiviral vectors
    794..6955    +  CDS            SCN8A: SCN8A_HUMAN - Also known as MED. Experimental evidence at protein level: Swiss-Prot protein existence level 1. [Isoform 5]: In macrophages and melanoma cells, may participate in the control of podosome and invadopodia formation. From Homo sapiens (Human).
   7006..7557    +  misc_feature   IRES: internal ribosome entry site (IRES) of the encephalomyocarditis virus (EMCV)
   7569..8264    +  CDS            mScarlet: mScarlet is a basic (constitutively fluorescent) red fluorescent protein published in 2016, derived from synthetic construct. It has moderate acid sensitivity.
   8409..8633    +  polyA_signal   bGH poly(A) signal: bovine growth hormone polyadenylation signal
   8637..8658    +  promoter       SV40 promoter (fragment): SV40 enhancer and early promoter
   8679..9107    +  rep_origin     f1 ori (sequence partly withheld): f1 bacteriophage origin of replication; arrow indicates direction of (+) strand synthesis
   9121..9450    +  promoter       SV40 promoter: SV40 enhancer and early promoter
   9498..9545    +  promoter       EM7 promoter: synthetic bacterial promoter&nbsp
   9564..9938    +  CDS            BleoR: antibiotic-binding protein; Sh ble from Streptoalloteichus hindustanus; confers resistance to bleomycin, phleomycin, and Zeocin™
   9948..10073   +  CDS            ble (fragment): BLE_KLEPN - Experimental evidence at protein level: Swiss-Prot protein existence level 1. Binding protein with a strong affinity to the bleomycin family of antibiotics. Binds to CL990; an antimitotic-antibiotic compound. From Klebsiella pneumoniae.
  10068..10189   +  polyA_signal   SV40 poly(A) signal: SV40 polyadenylation signal
  10260..10282   -  protein_bind   lac operator (fragment): The lac repressor binds to the lac operator to inhibit transcription in E. coli. This inhibition can be relieved by adding lactose or isopropyl-β-D-thiogalactopyranoside (IPTG). lac repressor encoded by lacI
  10286..10316   -  promoter       lac promoter: promoter for the E. coli lac operon
  10331..10352   -  protein_bind   CAP binding site: CAP binding activates transcription in the presence of cAMP. E. coli catabolite activator protein
  10365..10457   -  CDS            lacI (fragment): lac repressor; lacI; The lac repressor binds to the lac operator to inhibit transcription in E. coli. This inhibition can be relieved by adding lactose or isopropyl-β-D-thiogalactopyranoside (IPTG).
  10640..11228   -  rep_origin     ori: high-copy-number ColE1/pMB1/pBR322/pUC origin of replication
  11399..12259   -  CDS            AmpR: β-lactamase; bla; confers resistance to ampicillin, carbenicillin, and related antibiotics
  12260..12364   -  promoter       AmpR promoter: bla
  12423..12475   -  misc_feature   bom (fragment): basis of mobility region from pBR322
