[The description below was written by a language model from this plasmid's Addgene catalogue record and pLannotate feature annotations shown in this document.]
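Description:
pcDNA4TO-SCN8A-Variant-1-IRES-mScarlet is a mammalian expression plasmid of about 12.6 kb, built on a pcDNA4/TO-derived backbone that already carries an IRES-mScarlet reporter. It expresses the human voltage-gated sodium channel Nav1.6 (SCN8A, variant 1 isoform). In bacteria it replicates from a high-copy ColE1/pUC-type origin and is selected with ampicillin through the β-lactamase gene; an f1 origin is also present. For mammalian cells, an SV40 promoter followed by the bacterial EM7 promoter drives the Sh ble gene, which confers Zeocin resistance and ends in an SV40 poly(A) signal.

The expression cassette uses the CMV enhancer and promoter followed by short tet operator sequences, which the annotation picks up as PLtetO-1 and TRE fragments. This is the arrangement expected of a TO backbone: transcription can be repressed in cells expressing the Tet repressor and induced with tetracycline, while it is constitutive in cells lacking the repressor. The roughly 6.2 kb SCN8A insert sits between EcoRI and XhoI sites. It is followed by an EMCV IRES and mScarlet, then a bGH poly(A) signal, so channel and red fluorescent protein are translated separately from one transcript and fluorescence marks transfected cells without tagging the channel.

The insert has been engineered for stability in bacteria. A modified human HSPA5 intron 4 and a second IVS intron interrupt the coding sequence, and two silent codon changes were introduced. According to the depositor and the associated publication, which attributes the instability of neuronal sodium channel cDNAs to cryptic prokaryotic promoters, these changes allow stable high-copy maintenance in standard E. coli strains. The introns would be spliced out in mammalian cells. The stated purpose is eukaryotic expression of the channel.
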