Addgene plasmid #162280: pcDNA4TO-SCN8A-Variant-1-IRES-mScarlet
Purpose: Eukaryotic expression of human SCN8A variant 1 isoform. This channel has been modified to be stably maintained in standard bacterial strains.
Depositing lab: Al George. Depositing organization: Northwestern University. Publication: Cryptic prokaryotic promoters explain instability of recombinant neuronal sodium channels in bacteria. DeKeyser JM, Thompson CH, George AL Jr. J Biol Chem. 2021 Jan-Jun;296:100298. doi: 10.1016/j.jbc.2021.100298. Epub 2021 Jan 15. PubMed 33460646.
Backbone
  Vector backbone: pcDNA4TO-IRES-mScarlet
  Backbone manufacturer: Invitrogen
  Backbone size w/o insert (bp): 6466
  Total vector size (bp): 12630
  Vector type: Mammalian Expression
  Selectable markers: Zeocin
Growth in bacteria
  Bacterial resistance: Ampicillin, 100 μg/mL
  Growth temperature: 37°C
  Growth strain: DH5alpha
  Copy number: High Copy
Gene/Insert
  Gene/Insert name: SCN8A Variant 1, stabilized (alt name: Nav1.6)
  Species: H. sapiens (human)
  Insert size (bp): 6165
  Mutation: Modified human HSPA5 intron 4 inserted after bp2370. IVS intron inserted after bp4370. Silent codon changes at bp4208A>G and bp4211T>C
  GenBank ID: NM_014191
  Entrez Gene: SCN8A (a.k.a. BFIS5, CERIII, CIAT, DEE13, EIEE13, MED, MYOCL2, NaCh6, Nav1.6, PN4)
  Promoter: CMV
  Tag / fusion protein: IRES-mScarlet (C terminal on backbone)
  Cloning method: Restriction Enzyme; 5′ cloning site EcoRI (not destroyed); 3′ cloning site XhoI (not destroyed)
  Sequencing primers: 5′ V1-5; 3′ pcDNA-R
Terms and licenses: Academic/Nonprofit Terms; Industry Terms: Not Available to Industry
Depositor comments: The SCN8A channel cDNA has been altered to be stably maintained in standard E.coli strains at high copy under standard growth conditions. Please visit https://www.biorxiv.org/content/10.1101/2020.11.05.370429v1 for bioRxiv preprint.
How to cite: pcDNA4TO-SCN8A-Variant-1-IRES-mScarlet was a gift from Al George (Addgene plasmid # 162280 ; http://n2t.net/addgene:162280 ; RRID:Addgene_162280)
